Addgene plasmid #144950: TFORF3474
Purpose: Lentiviral vector for overexpressing transcription factor ORFs with unique 24-bp barcodes. Barcodes facilitate identification of transcription factors in pooled screens.
Depositing lab: Feng Zhang. Depositing organization: Broad Institute. Publication: A transcription factor atlas of directed differentiation. Joung J, Ma S, Tay T, Geiger-Schuller KR, Kirchgatterer PC, Verdine VK, Guo B, Arias-Garcia MA, Allen WE, Singh A, Kuksenko O, Abudayyeh OO, Gootenberg JS, Fu Z, Macrae RK, Buenrostro JD, Regev A, Zhang F. Cell. 2023 Jan 5;186(1):209-229.e26. doi: 10.1016/j.cell.2022.11.026. PubMed 36608654.
Backbone
  Vector backbone: pLX_TRC317
  Backbone manufacturer: Broad Institute Genetic Perturbation Platform
  Backbone size w/o insert (bp): 8264
  Vector type: Mammalian Expression, Lentiviral
  Selectable markers: Puromycin
Growth in bacteria
  Bacterial resistance: Ampicillin, 100 μg/mL
  Growth temperature: 37°C
  Growth strain: NEB Stable
  Copy number: High Copy
Gene/Insert
  Gene/Insert name: ZNF41
  Species: H. sapiens (human)
  Insert size (bp): 2543
  Entrez Gene: ZNF41 (a.k.a. MRX89, MGC8941)
  Promoter: EF1a
  Tag / fusion protein: V5 (C terminal on insert)
  Cloning method: Gateway Cloning
  Sequencing primers: 5′ GGGTGGAGACTGAAGTTAGGCCAG; 3′ CACATAGCGTAAAAGGAGCAACATAG
Resource information
  A portion of this plasmid was derived from a plasmid made by: Broad Institute Genetic Perturbation Platform
Terms and licenses: Academic/Nonprofit Terms; Industry Terms: Not Available to Industry
Depositor comments: NM_001324150.1 Please test multiple small colonies in case of plasmid recombination. To make this collection available in a timely manner, a portion of this collection was not fully sequenced by Addgene. If an Addgene verified full plasmid sequence is not available, please contact us prior to placing an order to request the full sequence.
How to cite: TFORF3474 was a gift from Feng Zhang (Addgene plasmid # 144950 ; http://n2t.net/addgene:144950 ; RRID:Addgene_144950)
