[The description below was written by a language model from this plasmid's Addgene catalogue record and pLannotate feature annotations shown in this document.]
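Description:
TFORF3474 is a lentiviral mammalian expression plasmid built on the pLX_TRC317 backbone, carrying the human zinc-finger transcription factor ZNF41 as one member of a barcoded transcription factor ORF collection. It is propagated in E. coli through a high-copy ColE1/pUC-type origin with ampicillin resistance (AmpR under its own bla promoter). An f1 origin and remnants of a lac/lacZα cloning region flanked by T7 and T3 promoters are also present in the bacterial portion. The depositor notes that the plasmid can recombine, as is common for LTR-containing vectors.

The viral cassette has a third-generation, self-inactivating layout. An RSV promoter drives a truncated HIV-1 5' LTR, followed by the Ψ packaging signal with a gag fragment, the RRE for Rev-dependent export of the genomic RNA, a cPPT/CTS element, and a ΔU3 3' LTR followed by an SV40 polyadenylation signal. Within the provirus, an SV40 early promoter drives puromycin N-acetyltransferase for selection of transduced cells. A separate EF-1α promoter drives the ZNF41 ORF, which was inserted by Gateway cloning and lies between attB1 and attB2 sites, with a C-terminal V5 epitope tag for detection. A WPRE downstream enhances transcript expression. The automated annotation labels only the first part of the attB-flanked interval as ZNF41, although that interval is broadly consistent with the stated insert size.

According to the record, each construct in the collection carries a unique 24-bp barcode that identifies the transcription factor in pooled overexpression screens. The barcode is not annotated in the feature table, so its position cannot be given.
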