Features (pLannotate 1.2.2; 34 found; start..end, strand, type, name):
      5..231     +  promoter       RSV promoter: Rous sarcoma virus enhancer/promoter
    232..412     +  LTR            5' LTR (truncated): truncated 5' long terminal repeat (LTR) from HIV-1
    459..584     +  misc_feature   HIV-1 Ψ: packaging signal of human immunodeficiency virus type 1
    568..931     +  CDS            HIV-1 gag (fragment): gag protein from human immunodeficiency virus 1; gag
   1077..1310    +  misc_feature   RRE: The Rev response element (RRE) of HIV-1 allows for Rev-dependent mRNA export from the nucleus to the cytoplasm.
   1687..1713    +  CDS            Rev (fragment): human immunodeficiency virus 1 (HIV-1) Rev protein; rev; enhances nuclear export of unspliced and incompletely spliced viral mRNAs
   1720..1743    +  promoter       SV40 promoter (fragment): SV40 early promoter
   1744..1815    +  promoter       SV40 promoter (fragment): SV40 enhancer and early promoter
   1839..1974    +  rep_origin     SV40 ori: SV40 origin of replication
   2020..2616    +  CDS            PuroR (fragment): puromycin N-acetyltransferase; pac from Streptomyces; confers resistance to puromycin
   2665..2782    +  misc_feature   cPPT/CTS: central polypurine tract and central termination sequence of HIV-1
   2847..2913    +  CDS            small t antigen (fragment): SV40 (simian virus 40) small t antigen
   2920..4098    +  promoter       EF-1α promoter: strong constitutive promoter for human elongation factor EF-1α
   4119..4136    +  protein_bind   attB1 (fragment): mutant version of attB; core recombination site for the Gateway® BP reaction BP Clonase™
   4142..5005    +  CDS            ZNF41 (fragment): ZNF41_HUMAN - Experimental evidence at protein level: Swiss-Prot protein existence level 1. May be involved in transcriptional regulation. From Homo sapiens (Human).
   6481..6504    -  protein_bind   attB2: mutant version of attB; recombination site for the Gateway® BP reaction BP Clonase™
   6512..6553    +  CDS            V5 tag: epitope tag from simian virus 5
   6569..6622    +  promoter       U6 promoter (fragment): RNA polymerase III promoter for human U6 snRNA
   6664..7252    +  misc_feature   WPRE: woodchuck hepatitis virus posttranscriptional regulatory element
   7303..7322    +  misc_feature   cPPT/CTS (fragment): central polypurine tract and central termination sequence of HIV-1
   7324..7557    +  LTR            3' LTR (ΔU3): self-inactivating 3' long terminal repeat (LTR) from HIV-1
   7635..7756    +  polyA_signal   SV40 poly(A) signal: SV40 polyadenylation signal
   7796..7931    +  rep_origin     SV40 ori: SV40 origin of replication
   7952..7970    -  promoter       T7 promoter: promoter for bacteriophage T7 RNA polymerase
   7978..8133    +  CDS            lacZα (fragment): LacZα fragment of β-galactosidase; lacZ fragment
   8138..8566    +  rep_origin     f1 ori (sequence partly withheld): f1 bacteriophage origin of replication; arrow indicates direction of (+) strand synthesis
   8619..8723    +  promoter       AmpR promoter: bla
   8724..9584    +  CDS            AmpR: β-lactamase; bla; confers resistance to ampicillin, carbenicillin, and related antibiotics
   9755..10343   +  rep_origin     ori: high-copy-number ColE1/pMB1/pBR322/pUC origin of replication
  10526..10618   +  CDS            lacI (fragment): lac repressor; lacI; The lac repressor binds to the lac operator to inhibit transcription in E. coli. This inhibition can be relieved by adding lactose or isopropyl-β-D-thiogalactopyranoside (IPTG).
  10631..10652   +  protein_bind   CAP binding site: CAP binding activates transcription in the presence of cAMP. E. coli catabolite activator protein
  10667..10697   +  promoter       lac promoter: promoter for the E. coli lac operon
  10701..10723   +  protein_bind   lac operator (fragment): The lac repressor binds to the lac operator to inhibit transcription in E. coli. This inhibition can be relieved by adding lactose or isopropyl-β-D-thiogalactopyranoside (IPTG). lac repressor encoded by lacI
  10766..10784   +  promoter       T3 promoter: promoter for bacteriophage T3 RNA polymerase
>Addgene plasmid #144950 | TFORF3474 | addgene full sequence | sequence record 404516 | Addgene NGS Result
TTAATGTAGTCTTATGCAATACTCTTGTAGTCTTGCAACATGGTAACGATGAGTTAGCAACATGCCTTAC
AAGGAGAGAAAAAGCACCGTGCATGCCGATTGGTGGAAGTAAGGTGGTACGATCGTGCCTTATTAGGAAG
GCAACAGACGGGTCTGACATGGATTGGACGAACCACTGAATTGCCGCATTGCAGAGATATTGTATTTAAG
TGCCTAGCTCGATACATAAACGGGTCTCTCTGGTTAGACCAGATCTGAGCCTGGGAGCTCTCTGGCTAAC
TAGGGAACCCACTGCTTAAGCCTCAATAAAGCTTGCCTTGAGTGCTTCAAGTAGTGTGTGCCCGTCTGTT
GTGTGACTCTGGTAACTAGAGATCCCTCAGACCCTTTTAGTCAGTGTGGAAAATCTCTAGCAGTGGCGCC
CGAACAGGGACTTGAAAGCGAAAGGGAAACCAGAGGAGCTCTCTCGACGCAGGACTCGGCTTGCTGAAGC
GCGCACGGCAAGAGGCGAGGGGCGGCGACTGGTGAGTACGCCAAAAATTTTGACTAGCGGAGGCTAGAAG
GAGAGAGATGGGTGCGAGAGCGTCAGTATTAAGCGGGGGAGAATTAGATCGCGATGGGAAAAAATTCGGT
TAAGGCCAGGGGGAAAGAAAAAATATAAATTAAAACATATAGTATGGGCAAGCAGGGAGCTAGAACGATT
CGCAGTTAATCCTGGCCTGTTAGAAACATCAGAAGGCTGTAGACAAATACTGGGACAGCTACAACCATCC
CTTCAGACAGGATCAGAAGAACTTAGATCATTATATAATACAGTAGCAACCCTCTATTGTGTGCATCAAA
GGATAGAGATAAAAGACACCAAGGAAGCTTTAGACAAGATAGAGGAAGAGCAAAACAAAAGTAAGACCAC
CGCACAGCAAGCGGCCGCTGATCTTCAGACCTGGAGGAGGAGATATGAGGGACAATTGGAGAAGTGAATT
ATATAAATATAAAGTAGTAAAAATTGAACCATTAGGAGTAGCACCCACCAAGGCAAAGAGAAGAGTGGTG
CAGAGAGAAAAAAGAGCAGTGGGAATAGGAGCTTTGTTCCTTGGGTTCTTGGGAGCAGCAGGAAGCACTA
TGGGCGCAGCGTCAATGACGCTGACGGTACAGGCCAGACAATTATTGTCTGGTATAGTGCAGCAGCAGAA
CAATTTGCTGAGGGCTATTGAGGCGCAACAGCATCTGTTGCAACTCACAGTCTGGGGCATCAAGCAGCTC
CAGGCAAGAATCCTGGCTGTGGAAAGATACCTAAAGGATCAACAGCTCCTGGGGATTTGGGGTTGCTCTG
GAAAACTCATTTGCACCACTGCTGTGCCTTGGAATGCTAGTTGGAGTAATAAATCTCTGGAACAGATTTG
GAATCACACGACCTGGATGGAGTGGGACAGAGAAATTAACAATTACACAAGCTTAATACACTCCTTAATT
GAAGAATCGCAAAACCAGCAAGAAAAGAATGAACAAGAATTATTGGAATTAGATAAATGGGCAAGTTTGT
GGAATTGGTTTAACATAACAAATTGGCTGTGGTATATAAAATTATTCATAATGATAGTAGGAGGCTTGGT
AGGTTTAAGAATAGTTTTTGCTGTACTTTCTATAGTGAATAGAGTTAGGCAGGGATATTCACCATTATCG
TTTCAGACCCACCTCCCAACCCCGAGGGGACCCATGCATTGCATCTCAATTAGTCAGCAACCAGGTGTGG
AAAGTCCCCAGGCTCCCCAGCAGGCAGAAGTATGCAAAGCATGCGTCTCAATTAGTCAGCAACCATAGTC
CCGCCCCTAACTCCGCCCATCCCGCCCCTAACTCCGCCCAGTTCCGCCCATTCTCCGCCCCATGGCTGAC
TAATTTTTTTTATTTATGCAGAGGCCGAGGCCGCCTCGGCCTCTGAGCTATTCCAGAAGTAGTGAGGAGG
CTTTTTTGGAGGCCTAGGCTTTTGCAAAAAGCTTTCTAGAGGTACCACCGGAGCTTACCATGACCGAGTA
CAAGCCCACGGTGCGCCTCGCCACCCGCGACGACGTCCCCAGGGCCGTACGCACCCTCGCCGCCGCGTTC
GCCGACTACCCCGCCACGCGCCACACCGTCGATCCGGACCGCCACATCGAGCGGGTCACCGAGCTGCAAG
AACTCTTCCTCACGCGCGTCGGGCTCGACATCGGCAAGGTGTGGGTCGCGGACGACGGCGCCGCCGTGGC
GGTCTGGACCACGCCGGAGAGCGTCGAAGCGGGGGCGGTGTTCGCCGAGATCGGCCCGCGCATGGCCGAG
TTGAGCGGTTCCCGGCTGGCCGCGCAGCAACAGATGGAAGGCCTCCTGGCGCCGCACCGGCCCAAGGAGC
CCGCGTGGTTCCTGGCCACCGTCGGCGTCTCGCCCGACCACCAGGGCAAGGGTCTGGGCAGCGCCGTCGT
GCTCCCCGGAGTGGAGGCGGCCGAGCGCGCCGGGGTGCCCGCCTTCCTGGAGACCTCCGCGCCCCGCAAC
CTCCCCTTCTACGAGCGGCTCGGCTTCACCGTCACCGCCGACGTCGAGGTGCCCGAAGGACCGCGCACCT
GGTGCATGACCCGCAAGCCCGGTGCCAGTTAACGAATTCTAGATCTTGAGACAAATGGCAGTATTCATCC
ACAATTTTAAAAGAAAAGGGGGGATTGGGGGGTACAGTGCAGGGGAAAGAATAGTAGACATAATAGCAAC
AGACATACAAACTAAAGAATTACAAAAACAAATTACAAAAATTCAAAATTTTCGGGTTTATTACAGGGAC
AGCAGAGATCCACTTTGGCGCCGGCTCGAGGCCTGCAGGTGCAAAGATGGATAAAGTTTTAAACAGAGAG
GAATCTTTGCAGCTAATGGACCTTCTAGGTCTTGAAAGGAGTGGGAATTGGCTCCGGTGCCCGTCAGTGG
GCAGAGCGCACATCGCCCACAGTCCCCGAGAAGTTGGGGGGAGGGGTCGGCAATTGAACCGGTGCCTAGA
GAAGGTGGCGCGGGGTAAACTGGGAAAGTGATGTCGTGTACTGGCTCCGCCTTTTTCCCGAGGGTGGGGG
AGAACCGTATATAAGTGCAGTAGTCGCCGTGAACGTTCTTTTTCGCAACGGGTTTGCCGCCAGAACACAG
GTAAGTGCCGTGTGTGGTTCCCGCGGGCCTGGCCTCTTTACGGGTTATGGCCCTTGCGTGCCTTGAATTA
CTTCCACCTGGCTGCAGTACGTGATTCTTGATCCCGAGCTTCGGGTTGGAAGTGGGTGGGAGAGTTCGAG
GCCTTGCGCTTAAGGAGCCCCTTCGCCTCGTGCTTGAGTTGAGGCCTGGCCTGGGCGCTGGGGCCGCCGC
GTGCGAATCTGGTGGCACCTTCGCGCCTGTCTCGCTGCTTTCGATAAGTCTCTAGCCATTTAAAATTTTT
GATGACCTGCTGCGACGCTTTTTTTCTGGCAAGATAGTCTTGTAAATGCGGGCCAAGATCTGCACACTGG
TATTTCGGTTTTTGGGGCCGCGGGCGGCGACGGGGCCCGTGCGTCCCAGCGCACATGTTCGGCGAGGCGG
GGCCTGCGAGCGCGGCCACCGAGAATCGGACGGGGGTAGTCTCAAGCTGGCCGGCCTGCTCTGGTGCCTG
GCCTCGCGCCGCCGTGTATCGCCCCGCCCTGGGCGGCAAGGCTGGCCCGGTCGGCACCAGTTGCGTGAGC
GGAAAGATGGCCGCTTCCCGGCCCTGCTGCAGGGAGCTCAAAATGGAGGACGCGGCGCTCGGGAGAGCGG
GCGGGTGAGTCACCCACACAAAGGAAAAGGGCCTTTCCGTCCTCAGCCGTCGCTTCATGTGACTCCACGG
AGTACCGGGCGCCGTCCAGGCACCTCGATTAGTTCTCGAGCTTTTGGAGTACGTCGTCTTTAGGTTGGGG
GGAGGGGTTTTATGCGATGGAGTTTCCCCACACTGAGTGGGTGGAGACTGAAGTTAGGCCAGCTTGGCAC
TTGATGTAATTCTCCTTGGAATTTGCCCTTTTTGAGTTTGGATCTTGGTTCATTCTCAAGCCTCAGACAG
TGGTTCAAAGTTTTTTTCTTCCATTTCAGGTGTCGTGAGGCTAGCATCGATTGATCAACAAGTTTGTACA
AAAAAGTTGGCATGGCAGCTAATGGGGACTCTCCCCCATGGTCCCCGGCCCTGGCTGCAGAGGGACGTGG
CAGCTCATGTGAGGCTTCAGTGTCATTTGAGGACGTGACTGTGGACTTCAGCAAGGAGGAGTGGCAGCAC
TTGGACCCTGCCCAGAGACGCCTGTACTGGGATGTGACACTAGAGAACTACAGCCACCTGCTCTCAGTGG
GGTACCAAATTCCCAAGTCAGAGGCTGCCTTCAAGTTGGAGCAAGGAGAGGGGCCATGGATGCTGGAGGG
GGAAGCCCCACATCAGAGCTGTTCAGGTGAGGCTATTGGGAAAATGCAGCAACAGGGAATTCCTGGAGGA
ATTTTCTTCCACTGTGAGAGATTTGATCAACCCATAGGAGAAGATTCATTATGTTCTATTTTAGAAGAAC
TGTGGCAAGATAATGACCAGCTAGAGCAACGTCAGGAAAACCAGAATAACCTTTTAAGTCATGTGAAAGT
ATTGATTAAGGAGAGGGGCTATGAACATAAAAACATTGAAAAAATAATTCATGTGACTACCAAGCTTGTT
CCTTCAATTAAAAGACTCCATAACTGTGACACAATTTTGAAGCATACTTTAAACTCACATAATCATAATA
GAAACAGTGCAACAAAGAACCTTGGCAAGATTTTTGGAAATGGTAACAATTTCCCCCATAGCCCTTCCTC
TACTAAGAATGAGAATGCTAAAACAGGAGCAAATTCCTGTGAACATGACCACTATGAAAAACATCTCAGC
CACAAACAAGCTCCCACCCACCATCAGAAAATTCATCCTGAGGAGAAGCTTTATGTGTGTACTGAATGTG
TAATGGGCTTCACTCAGAAGTCACATCTGTTTGAGCATCAGAGAATTCATGCTGGAGAAAAGTCCCGTGA
ATGTGACAAAAGCAACAAAGTCTTCCCCCAGAAACCCCAGGTTGATGTACATCCAAGTGTTTATACAGGA
GAAAAACCCTATCTGTGTACTCAATGTGGGAAAGTCTTTACCCTCAAATCAAACCTCATTACACATCAAA
AAATTCATACCGGGCAGAAACCCTACAAATGCAGTGAATGTGGAAAAGCCTTTTTCCAGAGATCAGACCT
CTTTAGACATCTGAGAATTCATACAGGAGAAAAACCTTATGAATGCAGTGAATGTGGAAAAGGCTTCTCC
CAGAACTCAGACCTCAGTATACATCAGAAAACTCATACCGGAGAGAAACACTATGAATGCAATGAATGTG
GGAAGGCTTTCACAAGAAAATCAGCACTCAGGATGCATCAGAGAATCCACACGGGAGAGAAACCTTATGT
ATGCGCTGACTGTGGGAAGGCCTTCATCCAGAAATCACATTTCAACACACATCAGAGAATTCATACTGGA
GAAAAGCCGTATGAATGCAGTGACTGTGGGAAATCCTTCACTAAGAAGTCACAACTCCATGTGCATCAAA
GAATTCACACCGGAGAGAAACCCTATATATGTACAGAATGTGGAAAGGTCTTCACTCACAGGACAAACCT
CACCACACATCAGAAAACTCATACTGGGGAAAAACCCTATATGTGTGCTGAATGTGGAAAGGCTTTTACT
GACCAGTCAAATCTCATTAAACACCAGAAAACTCACACTGGAGAGAAACCCTATAAGTGCAATGGCTGTG
GAAAAGCCTTCATATGGAAGTCGCGCCTCAAAATACATCAGAAATCTCATATTGGAGAGAGACACTATGA
ATGCAAGGACTGCGGGAAAGCCTTCATCCAGAAATCAACACTAAGCGTGCATCAGAGAATCCATACAGGA
GAGAAACCGTACGTTTGTCCTGAATGCGGGAAGGCCTTTATCCAGAAATCGCACTTCATTGCGCATCATA
GAATCCATACTGGAGAGAAGCCTTATGAATGCAGCGACTGTGGGAAATGCTTCACTAAGAAGTCACAACT
CCGTGTGCATCAGAAAATCCACACAGGTGAGAAGCCCAATATATGTGCTGAATGTGGAAAGGCCTTCACT
GACCGATCAAATCTCATAACACATCAGAAAATCCACACTAGGGAGAAACCCTATGAATGTGGTGACTGCG
GGAAAACCTTCACCTGGAAGTCACGCCTCAATATACATCAGAAGTCTCATACTGGAGAAAGACACTATGA
ATGTAGTAAATGTGGGAAAGCTTTCATCCAGAAAGCCACACTAAGTATGCATCAGATAATTCATACAGGA
AAGAAACCTTATGCTTGTACAGAATGTCAGAAGGCCTTTACTGACAGATCGAATCTCATTAAACACCAGA
AAATGCATAGTGGAGAAAAACGCTATAAAGCCAGTGACTGCCCAACTTTCTTGTACAAAGTGGTTGATAT
CGGTAAGCCTATCCCTAACCCTCTCCTCGGTCTCGATTCTACGTAGTAATGAACTAGTCCGTAACTTGAA
AGTATTTCGATTTCTTGGCTTTATATATCTTGTGGAAAGGACGATTGTAATTAGGGATCAAGCCCAGCAC
GCGTTAAGTCGACAATCAACCTCTGGATTACAAAATTTGTGAAAGATTGACTGGTATTCTTAACTATGTT
GCTCCTTTTACGCTATGTGGATACGCTGCTTTAATGCCTTTGTATCATGCTATTGCTTCCCGTATGGCTT
TCATTTTCTCCTCCTTGTATAAATCCTGGTTGCTGTCTCTTTATGAGGAGTTGTGGCCCGTTGTCAGGCA
ACGTGGCGTGGTGTGCACTGTGTTTGCTGACGCAACCCCCACTGGTTGGGGCATTGCCACCACCTGTCAG
CTCCTTTCCGGGACTTTCGCTTTCCCCCTCCCTATTGCCACGGCGGAACTCATCGCCGCCTGCCTTGCCC
GCTGCTGGACAGGGGCTCGGCTGTTGGGCACTGACAATTCCGTGGTGTTGTCGGGGAAATCATCGTCCTT
TCCTTGGCTGCTCGCCTGTGTTGCCACCTGGATTCTGCGCGGGACGTCCTTCTGCTACGTCCCTTCGGCC
CTCAATCCAGCGGACCTTCCTTCCCGCGGCCTGCTGCCGGCTCTGCGGCCTCTTCCGCGTCTTCGCCTTC
GCCCTCAGACGAGTCGGATCTCCCTTTGGGCCGCCTCCCCGCGTCGACTTTAAGACCAATGACTTACAAG
GCAGCTGTAGATCTTAGCCACTTTTTAAAAGAAAAGGGGGGACTGGAAGGGCTAATTCACTCCCAACGAA
GACAAGATCTGCTTTTTGCTTGTACTGGGTCTCTCTGGTTAGACCAGATCTGAGCCTGGGAGCTCTCTGG
CTAACTAGGGAACCCACTGCTTAAGCCTCAATAAAGCTTGCCTTGAGTGCTTCAAGTAGTGTGTGCCCGT
CTGTTGTGTGACTCTGGTAACTAGAGATCCCTCAGACCCTTTTAGTCAGTGTGGAAAATCTCTAGCAGTA
CGTATAGTAGTTCATGTCATCTTATTATTCAGTATTTATAACTTGCAAAGAAATGAATATCAGAGAGTGA
GAGGAACTTGTTTATTGCAGCTTATAATGGTTACAAATAAAGCAATAGCATCACAAATTTCACAAATAAA
GCATTTTTTTCACTGCATTCTAGTTGTGGTTTGTCCAAACTCATCAATGTATCTTATCATGTCTGGCTCT
AGCTATCCCGCCCCTAACTCCGCCCATCCCGCCCCTAACTCCGCCCAGTTCCGCCCATTCTCCGCCCCAT
GGCTGACTAATTTTTTTTATTTATGCAGAGGCCGAGGCCGCCTCGGCCTCTGAGCTATTCCAGAAGTAGT
GAGGAGGCTTTTTTGGAGGCCTAGGGACGTACCCAATTCGCCCTATAGTGAGTCGTATTACGCGCGCTCA
CTGGCCGTCGTTTTACAACGTCGTGACTGGGAAAACCCTGGCGTTACCCAACTTAATCGCCTTGCAGCAC
ATCCCCCTTTCGCCAGCTGGCGTAATAGCGAAGAGGCCCGCACCGATCGCCCTTCCCAACAGTTGCGCAG
CCTGAATGGCGAATGGG
[124 nt withheld, positions 8138-8261]
C
[91 nt withheld, positions 8263-8353]
A
[49 nt withheld, positions 8355-8403]
CCTTTGACGTTGGAGTCCACGTTCTTT
[37 nt withheld, positions 8431-8467]
ACCCTATCTCGGTCTATTCTTTTGATTTATAAGGGATTTTGCCGATTTCGGCCTATTGGTTAAAAAATGA
GCTGATTTAACAAAAATTTAACGCGAATTTTAACAAAATATTAACGCTTACAATTTAGGTGGCACTTTTC
GGGGAAATGTGCGCGGAACCCCTATTTGTTTATTTTTCTAAATACATTCAAATATGTATCCGCTCATGAG
ACAATAACCCTGATAAATGCTTCAATAATATTGAAAAAGGAAGAGTATGAGTATTCAACATTTCCGTGTC
GCCCTTATTCCCTTTTTTGCGGCATTTTGCCTTCCTGTTTTTGCTCACCCAGAAACGCTGGTGAAAGTAA
AAGATGCTGAAGATCAGTTGGGTGCACGAGTGGGTTACATCGAACTGGATCTCAACAGCGGTAAGATCCT
TGAGAGTTTTCGCCCCGAAGAACGTTTTCCAATGATGAGCACTTTTAAAGTTCTGCTATGTGGCGCGGTA
TTATCCCGTATTGACGCCGGGCAAGAGCAACTCGGTCGCCGCATACACTATTCTCAGAATGACTTGGTTG
AGTACTCACCAGTCACAGAAAAGCATCTTACGGATGGCATGACAGTAAGAGAATTATGCAGTGCTGCCAT
AACCATGAGTGATAACACTGCGGCCAACTTACTTCTGACAACGATCGGAGGACCGAAGGAGCTAACCGCT
TTTTTGCACAACATGGGGGATCATGTAACTCGCCTTGATCGTTGGGAACCGGAGCTGAATGAAGCCATAC
CAAACGACGAGCGTGACACCACGATGCCTGTAGCAATGGCAACAACGTTGCGCAAACTATTAACTGGCGA
ACTACTTACTCTAGCTTCCCGGCAACAATTAATAGACTGGATGGAGGCGGATAAAGTTGCAGGACCACTT
CTGCGCTCGGCCCTTCCGGCTGGCTGGTTTATTGCTGATAAATCTGGAGCCGGTGAGCGTGGGTCTCGCG
GTATCATTGCAGCACTGGGGCCAGATGGTAAGCCCTCCCGTATCGTAGTTATCTACACGACGGGGAGTCA
GGCAACTATGGATGAACGAAATAGACAGATCGCTGAGATAGGTGCCTCACTGATTAAGCATTGGTAACTG
TCAGACCAAGTTTACTCATATATACTTTAGATTGATTTAAAACTTCATTTTTAATTTAAAAGGATCTAGG
TGAAGATCCTTTTTGATAATCTCATGACCAAAATCCCTTAACGTGAGTTTTCGTTCCACTGAGCGTCAGA
CCCCGTAGAAAAGATCAAAGGATCTTCTTGAGATCCTTTTTTTCTGCGCGTAATCTGCTGCTTGCAAACA
AAAAAACCACCGCTACCAGCGGTGGTTTGTTTGCCGGATCAAGAGCTACCAACTCTTTTTCCGAAGGTAA
CTGGCTTCAGCAGAGCGCAGATACCAAATACTGTTCTTCTAGTGTAGCCGTAGTTAGGCCACCACTTCAA
GAACTCTGTAGCACCGCCTACATACCTCGCTCTGCTAATCCTGTTACCAGTGGCTGCTGCCAGTGGCGAT
AAGTCGTGTCTTACCGGGTTGGACTCAAGACGATAGTTACCGGATAAGGCGCAGCGGTCGGGCTGAACGG
GGGGTTCGTGCACACAGCCCAGCTTGGAGCGAACGACCTACACCGAACTGAGATACCTACAGCGTGAGCT
ATGAGAAAGCGCCACGCTTCCCGAAGGGAGAAAGGCGGACAGGTATCCGGTAAGCGGCAGGGTCGGAACA
GGAGAGCGCACGAGGGAGCTTCCAGGGGGAAACGCCTGGTATCTTTATAGTCCTGTCGGGTTTCGCCACC
TCTGACTTGAGCGTCGATTTTTGTGATGCTCGTCAGGGGGGCGGAGCCTATGGAAAAACGCCAGCAACGC
GGCCTTTTTACGGTTCCTGGCCTTTTGCTGGCCTTTTGCTCACATGTTCTTTCCTGCGTTATCCCCTGAT
TCTGTGGATAACCGTATTACCGCCTTTGAGTGAGCTGATACCGCTCGCCGCAGCCGAACGACCGAGCGCA
GCGAGTCAGTGAGCGAGGAAGCGGAAGAGCGCCCAATACGCAAACCGCCTCTCCCCGCGCGTTGGCCGAT
TCATTAATGCAGCTGGCACGACAGGTTTCCCGACTGGAAAGCGGGCAGTGAGCGCAACGCAATTAATGTG
AGTTAGCTCACTCATTAGGCACCCCAGGCTTTACACTTTATGCTTCCGGCTCGTATGTTGTGTGGAATTG
TGAGCGGATAACAATTTCACACAGGAAACAGCTATGACCATGATTACGCCAAGCGCGCAATTAACCCTCA
CTAAAGGGAACAAAAGCTGGAGCTGCAAGC
