>Addgene plasmid #144950 | TFORF3474 | depositor partial sequence | sequence record 286965 | Insert
ATCGATTGATCAACAAGTTTGTACAAAAAAGTTGGCATGGCAGCTAATGGGGACTCTCCCCCATGGTCCC
CGGCCCTGGCTGCAGAGGGACGTGGCAGCTCATGTGAGGCTTCAGTGTCATTTGAGGACGTGACTGTGGA
CTTCAGCAAGGAGGAGTGGCAGCACTTGGACCCTGCCCAGAGACGCCTGTACTGGGATGTGACACTAGAG
AACTACAGCCACCTGCTCTCAGTGGGGTACCAAATTCCCAAGTCAGAGGCTGCCTTCAAGTTGGAGCAAG
GAGAGGGGCCATGGATGCTGGAGGGGGAAGCCCCACATCAGAGCTGTTCAGGTGAGGCTATTGGGAAAAT
GCAGCAACAGGGAATTCCTGGAGGAATTTTCTTCCACTGTGAGAGATTTGATCAACCCATAGGAGAAGAT
TCATTATGTTCTATTTTAGAAGAACTGTGGCAAGATAATGACCAGCTAGAGCAACGTCAGGAAAACCAGA
ATAACCTTTTAAGTCATGTGAAAGTATTGATTAAGGAGAGGGGCTATGAACATAAAAACATTGAAAAAAT
AATTCATGTGACTACCAAGCTTGTTCCTTCAATTAAAAGACTCCATAACTGTGACACAATTTTGAAGCAT
ACTTTAAACTCACATAATCATAATAGAAACAGTGCAACAAAGAACCTTGGCAAGATTTTTGGAAATGGTA
ACAATTTCCCCCATAGCCCTTCCTCTACTAAGAATGAGAATGCTAAAACAGGAGCAAATTCCTGTGAACA
TGACCACTATGAAAAACATCTCAGCCACAAACAAGCTCCCACCCACCATCAGAAAATTCATCCTGAGGAG
AAGCTTTATGTGTGTACTGAATGTGTAATGGGCTTCACTCAGAAGTCACATCTGTTTGAGCATCAGAGAA
TTCATGCTGGAGAAAAGTCCCGTGAATGTGACAAAAGCAACAAAGTCTTCCCCCAGAAACCCCAGGTTGA
TGTACATCCAAGTGTTTATACAGGAGAAAAACCCTATCTGTGTACTCAATGTGGGAAAGTCTTTACCCTC
AAATCAAACCTCATTACACATCAAAAAATTCATACCGGGCAGAAACCCTACAAATGCAGTGAATGTGGAA
AAGCCTTTTTCCAGAGATCAGACCTCTTTAGACATCTGAGAATTCATACAGGAGAAAAACCTTATGAATG
CAGTGAATGTGGAAAAGGCTTCTCCCAGAACTCAGACCTCAGTATACATCAGAAAACTCATACCGGAGAG
AAACACTATGAATGCAATGAATGTGGGAAGGCTTTCACAAGAAAATCAGCACTCAGGATGCATCAGAGAA
TCCACACGGGAGAGAAACCTTATGTATGCGCTGACTGTGGGAAGGCCTTCATCCAGAAATCACATTTCAA
CACACATCAGAGAATTCATACTGGAGAAAAGCCGTATGAATGCAGTGACTGTGGGAAATCCTTCACTAAG
AAGTCACAACTCCATGTGCATCAAAGAATTCACACCGGAGAGAAACCCTATATATGTACAGAATGTGGAA
AGGTCTTCACTCACAGGACAAACCTCACCACACATCAGAAAACTCATACTGGGGAAAAACCCTATATGTG
TGCTGAATGTGGAAAGGCTTTTACTGACCAGTCAAATCTCATTAAACACCAGAAAACTCACACTGGAGAG
AAACCCTATAAGTGCAATGGCTGTGGAAAAGCCTTCATATGGAAGTCGCGCCTCAAAATACATCAGAAAT
CTCATATTGGAGAGAGACACTATGAATGCAAGGACTGCGGGAAAGCCTTCATCCAGAAATCAACACTAAG
CGTGCATCAGAGAATCCATACAGGAGAGAAACCGTACGTTTGTCCTGAATGCGGGAAGGCCTTTATCCAG
AAATCGCACTTCATTGCGCATCATAGAATCCATACTGGAGAGAAGCCTTATGAATGCAGCGACTGTGGGA
AATGCTTCACTAAGAAGTCACAACTCCGTGTGCATCAGAAAATCCACACAGGTGAGAAGCCCAATATATG
TGCTGAATGTGGAAAGGCCTTCACTGACCGATCAAATCTCATAACACATCAGAAAATCCACACTAGGGAG
AAACCCTATGAATGTGGTGACTGCGGGAAAACCTTCACCTGGAAGTCACGCCTCAATATACATCAGAAGT
CTCATACTGGAGAAAGACACTATGAATGTAGTAAATGTGGGAAAGCTTTCATCCAGAAAGCCACACTAAG
TATGCATCAGATAATTCATACAGGAAAGAAACCTTATGCTTGTACAGAATGTCAGAAGGCCTTTACTGAC
AGATCGAATCTCATTAAACACCAGAAAATGCATAGTGGAGAAAAACGCTATAAAGCCAGTGACTGCCCAA
CTTTCTTGTACAAAGTGGTTGATATCGGTAAGCCTATCCCTAACCCTCTCCTCGGTCTCGATTCTACGTA
GTAATGAACTAGTCCGTAACTTGAAAGTATTTCGATTTCTTGGCTTTATATATCTTGTGGAAAGGACGAT
TGTAATTAGGGATCAAGCCCAGC
