>Addgene plasmid #144950 | TFORF3474 | depositor partial sequence | sequence record 286966 | Barcode
TTGTAATTAGGGATCAAGCCCAGC
